# Supplementary material for: Novel Aromatic Polyhydroxyalkanoates from Engineered Cupriavidus necator H16: Expanding Bio-Polyester Synthesis from Renewable Feedstocks
Source: bioRxiv preprint, doi:10.1101/2021.12.12.472320, version 3 (2025-04-08)
Supplement: Supplementary Information 2 [file 472320_file14.zip › pCM66TpBAD-hadA-phaC1437.gb]

LOCUS       Exported                9660 bp ds-DNA     circular SYN 11-SEP-2020
DEFINITION  broad-host-range plasmid vector based on pCM66T (AddGene plasmid #74738) for inducible expression of a CoA transferase and a PHA synthase
ACCESSION   .
VERSION     .
KEYWORDS    .
SOURCE      synthetic DNA construct
  ORGANISM  synthetic DNA construct
REFERENCE   1  (bases 1 to 9660)
  AUTHORS   Nils JH Averesch
  TITLE     .
  JOURNAL   .
FEATURES             Location/Qualifiers
     source          1..9660
                     /organism="synthetic DNA construct"
                     /lab_host="Cupriavidus necator"
                     /mol_type="other DNA"
     source          4507..6183
                     /organism="synthetic DNA construct"
                     /mol_type="other DNA"
     rep_origin      11..642
                     /label=incP origin of replication
                     /label=oriV
     rep_origin      1105..1693
                     /direction=RIGHT
                     /label=ori
                     /note="high-copy-number ColE1/pMB1/pBR322/pUC origin of 
                     replication"
     CDS             complement(1981..2859)
                     /codon_start=1
                     /gene="araC"
                     /product="L-arabinose regulatory protein"
                     /label=araC
                     /translation="MAEAQNDPLLPGYSFNAHLVAGLTPIEANGYLDFFIDRPLGMKGY
                     ILNLTIRGQGVVKNQGREFVCRPGDILLFPPGEIHHYGRHPEAREWYHQWVYFRPRAYW
                     HEWLNWPSIFANTGFFRPDEAHQPHFSDLFGQIINAGQGEGRYSELLAINLLEQLLLRR
                     MEAINESLHPPMDNRVREACQYISDHLADSNFDIASVAQHVCLSPSRLSHLFRQQLGIS
                     VLSWREDQRISQAKLLLSTTRMPIATVGRNVGFDDQLYFSRVFKKCTGASPSEFRAGCE
                     EKVNDVAVKLS"
     promoter        2886..3170
                     /gene="araBAD"
                     /label=araBAD promoter
                     /note="promoter of the L-arabinose operon of E. coli; the 
                     araC regulatory gene is transcribed in the opposite 
                     direction (Guzman et al., 1995)"
     misc_feature    3171..3185
                     /label=pBAD flanking-region
     RBS             3200..3219
     CDS             3220..4416
                     /codon_start=1
                     /product="Isocaprenoyl-CoA:2-hydroxyisocaproate 
                     CoA-transferase from Peptoclostridium difficile, 
                     codon-optimized for Cupriavidus necator H16."
                     /label=hadA
                     /translation="MLLEGVKVVELSSFIAAPCCAKMLGDWGAEVIKIEPIEGDGIRVM
                     GGTFKSPASDDENPMFELENGNKKGVSINVKSKEGVEILHKLLSEADIFVTNVRVQALE
                     KMGIAYDQIKDKYPGLIFSQILGYGEKGPLKDKPGFDYTAYFARGGVSQSVMEKGTSPA
                     NTAAGFGDHYAGLALAAGSLAALHKKAQTGKGERVTVSLFHTAIYGMGTMITTAQYGNE
                     MPLSRENPNSPLMTTYKCKDGRWIQLALIQYNKWLGKFCKVINREYILEDDRYNNIDSM
                     VNHVEDLVKIVGEAMLEKTLDEWSALLEEADLPFEKIQSCEDLLDDEQAWANDFLFKKT
                     YDSGNTGVLVNTPVMFRNEGIKEYTPAPKVGQHTVEVLKSLGYDEEKINNFKDSKVVRY
                     "
     CDS             4426..4443
                     /codon_start=1
                     /product="tetracysteine peptide that binds biarsenical 
                     labeling reagents"
                     /label=tetracysteine tag
                     /translation="CCPGCC"
     RBS             4487..4506
     gene            4507..6183
                     /product="Mutated (E130D, S325T, S477F, Q481K) PHA synthase
                     1 from Pseudomonas sp. MBEL 6-19, codon optimized for 
                     Cupriavidus necator H16."
                     /label=phaC1437
     CDS             6193..6210
                     /codon_start=1
                     /product="tetracysteine peptide that binds biarsenical 
                     labeling reagents"
                     /label=tetracysteine tag
                     /translation="CCPGCC"
     terminator      6238..6366
                     /label=dbl term
     terminator      6246..6317
                     /label=rrnB T1 terminator
                     /note="transcription terminator T1 from the E. coli rrnB 
                     gene"
     terminator      6333..6360
                     /label=T7Te terminator
                     /note="phage T7 early transcription terminator"
     CDS             complement(6484..7299)
                     /codon_start=1
                     /gene="aph(3')-Ia"
                     /product="aminoglycoside phosphotransferase"
                     /label=aph
                     /label=KanR
                     /note="confers resistance to kanamycin in bacteria or G418 
                     (Geneticin(R)) in eukaryotes"
                     /translation="MSHIQRETSCSRPRLNSNMDADLYGYKWARDNVGQSGATIYRLYG
                     KPDAPELFLKHGKGSVANDVTDEMVRLNWLTEFMPLPTIKHFIRTPDDAWLLTTAIPGK
                     TAFQVLEEYPDSGENIVDALAVFLRRLHSIPVCNCPFNSDRVFRLAQAQSRMNNGLVDA
                     SDFDDERNGWPVEQVWKEMHKLLPFSPDSVVTHGDFSLDNLIFDEGKLIGCIDVGRVGI
                     ADRYQDLAILWNCLGEFSPSLQKRLFQKYGIDNPDMNKLQFHLMLDEFF"
     CDS             complement(7585..8733)
                     /codon_start=1
                     /product="trans-acting replication protein that binds to 
                     and activates oriV"
                     /label=trfA
                     /translation="MNRTFDRKAYRQELIDAGFSAEDAETIASRTVMRAPRETFQSVGS
                     MVQQATAKIERDSVQLAPPALPAPSAAVERSRRLEQEAAGLAKSMTIDTRGTMTTKKRK
                     TAGEDLAKQVSEAKQAALLKHTKQQIKEMQLSLFDIAPWPDTMRAMPNDTARSALFTTR
                     NKKIPREALQNKVIFHVNKDVKITYTGVELRADDDELVWQQVLEYAKRTPIGEPITFTF
                     YELCQDLGWSINGRYYTKAEECLSRLQATAMGFTSDRVGHLESVSLLHRFRVLDRGKKT
                     SRCQVLIDEEIVVLFAGDHYTKFIWEKYRKLSPTARRMFDYFSSHREPYPLKLETFRLM
                     CGSDSTRVKKWREQVGEACEELRGSGLVEHAWVNDDLVHCKR"
     CDS             complement(9005..9376)
                     /codon_start=1
                     /gene="traJ"
                     /product="oriT-recognizing protein"
                     /label=traJ
                     /translation="MADETKPTRKGSPPIKVYCLPDERRAIEEKAAAAGMSL*AYLLAV
                     GQGYKITGVVDYEHVRELARINGDLGRLGGLLKLWLTDDPRTARFGDATILALLAKIEE
                     KQDELGKVMMGVVRPRAEP"
     oriT            9409..9518
                     /label=incP origin of transfer
ORIGIN
        1 gaccctttcc gacgctcacc gggctggttg ccctcgccgc tgggctggcg gccgtctatg
       61 gccctgcaaa cgcgccagaa acgccgtcga agccgtgtgc gagacaccgc ggccgccggc
      121 gttgtggata cctcgcggaa aacttggccc tcactgacag atgaggggcg gacgttgaca
      181 cttgaggggc cgactcaccc ggcgcggcgt tgacagatga ggggcaggct cgatttcggc
      241 cggcgacgtg gagctggcca gcctcgcaaa tcggcgaaaa cgcctgattt tacgcgagtt
      301 tcccacagat gatgtggaca agcctgggga taagtgccct gcggtattga cacttgaggg
      361 gcgcgactac tgacagatga ggggcgcgat ccttgacact tgaggggcag agtgctgaca
      421 gatgaggggc gcacctattg acatttgagg ggctgtccac aggcagaaaa tccagcattt
      481 gcaagggttt ccgcccgttt ttcggccacc gctaacctgt cttttaacct gcttttaaac
      541 caatatttat aaaccttgtt tttaaccagg gctgcgccct gtgcgcgtga ccgcgcacgc
      601 cgaagggggg tgccccccct tctcgaaccc tcccggcccg ctaacgcggg cctcccatcc
      661 ccccaggggc tgcgcccctc ggccgcgaac ggcctcaccc caaaaatggc agccaagctg
      721 accacttctg cgctcggccc ttccggctgg ctggtttatt gctgataaat ctggagccgg
      781 tgagcgtggg tctcgcggta tcattgcagc actggggcca gatggtaagc cctcccgtat
      841 cgtagttatc tacacgacgg ggagtcaggc aactatggat gaacgaaata gacagatcgc
      901 tgagataggt gcctcactga ttaagcattg gtaactgtca gaccaagttt actcatatat
      961 actttagatt gatttaaaac ttcattttta atttaaaagg atctaggtga agatcctttt
     1021 tgataatctc atgaccaaaa tcccttaacg tgagttttcg ttccactgag cgtcagaccc
     1081 cgtagaaaag atcaaaggat cttcttgaga tccttttttt ctgcgcgtaa tctgctgctt
     1141 gcaaacaaaa aaaccaccgc taccagcggt ggtttgtttg ccggatcaag agctaccaac
     1201 tctttttccg aaggtaactg gcttcagcag agcgcagata ccaaatactg ttcttctagt
     1261 gtagccgtag ttaggccacc acttcaagaa ctctgtagca ccgcctacat acctcgctct
     1321 gctaatcctg ttaccagtgg ctgctgccag tggcgataag tcgtgtctta ccgggttgga
     1381 ctcaagacga tagttaccgg ataaggcgca gcggtcgggc tgaacggggg gttcgtgcac
     1441 acagcccagc ttggagcgaa cgacctacac cgaactgaga tacctacagc gtgagctatg
     1501 agaaagcgcc acgcttcccg aagggagaaa ggcggacagg tatccggtaa gcggcagggt
     1561 cggaacagga gagcgcacga gggagcttcc agggggaaac gcctggtatc tttatagtcc
     1621 tgtcgggttt cgccacctct gacttgagcg tcgatttttg tgatgctcgt caggggggcg
     1681 gagcctatgg aaaaacgcca gcaacgcggc ctttttacgg ttcctggcct tttgctggcc
     1741 ttttgctcac atgttctttc ctgcgttatc ccctgattct gtggataacc gtattaccgc
     1801 ctttgagtga gctgataccg ctcgccgcag ccgaacgacc gagcgcagcg agtcagtgag
     1861 cgaggaagcg gaagagcgcc caatacgcaa accgcctctc cccgcgcgtt ggccgattca
     1921 ttaatgcagc tggcacgaca ggtttcccga ctggaaagcg ggcagtgagc gcaacgcaat
     1981 ttatgacaac ttgacggcta catcattcac tttttcttca caaccggcac ggaactcgct
     2041 cgggctggcc ccggtgcatt ttttaaatac ccgcgagaaa tagagttgat cgtcaaaacc
     2101 aacattgcga ccgacggtgg cgataggcat ccgggtggtg ctcaaaagca gcttcgcctg
     2161 gctgatacgt tggtcctcgc gccagcttaa gacgctaatc cctaactgct ggcggaaaag
     2221 atgtgacaga cgcgacggcg acaagcaaac atgctgtgcg acgctggcga tatcaaaatt
     2281 gctgtctgcc aggtgatcgc tgatgtactg acaagcctcg cgtacccgat tatccatcgg
     2341 tggatggagc gactcgttaa tcgcttccat gcgccgcagt aacaattgct caagcagatt
     2401 tatcgccagc agctccgaat agcgcccttc cccttgcccg gcgttaatga tttgcccaaa
     2461 caggtcgctg aaatgcggct ggtgcgcttc atccgggcga aagaaccccg tattggcaaa
     2521 tattgacggc cagttaagcc attcatgcca gtaggcgcgc ggacgaaagt aaacccactg
     2581 gtgataccat tcgcgagcct ccggatgacg accgtagtga tgaatctctc ctggcgggaa
     2641 cagcaaaata tcacccggtc ggcaaacaaa ttctcgtccc tgatttttca ccaccccctg
     2701 accgcgaatg gtgagattga gaatataacc tttcattccc agcggtcggt cgataaaaaa
     2761 atcgagataa ccgttggcct caatcggcgt taaacccgcc accagatggg cattaaacga
     2821 gtatcccggc agcaggggat cattttgcgc ttcagccata cttttcatac tcccgccatt
     2881 cagagaagaa accaattgtc catattgcat cagacattgc cgtcactgcg tcttttactg
     2941 gctcttctcg ctaaccaaac cggtaacccc gcttattaaa agcattctgt aacaaagcgg
     3001 gaccaaagcc atgacaaaaa cgcgtaacaa aagtgtctat aatcacggca gaaaagtcca
     3061 cattgattat ttgcacggcg tcacactttg ctatgccata gcatttttat ccataagatt
     3121 agcggattct acctgacgct ttttatcgca actctctact gtttctccat acccgttttt
     3181 ttgggaattc aaaagatctt ttaagaagga gatatacata tgctgctgga gggcgtgaag
     3241 gtggtggagc tgtcgagctt catcgccgcg ccgtgctgcg ccaagatgct gggcgactgg
     3301 ggcgcggagg tgatcaagat cgagccgatc gagggcgacg gcatccgcgt gatgggcggc
     3361 accttcaagt cgccggccag cgacgacgag aacccgatgt tcgagctgga gaacggcaac
     3421 aagaagggcg tgtcgatcaa cgtgaagagc aaggagggcg tggagatcct gcacaagctg
     3481 ctgtcggagg cggacatctt cgtgaccaac gtgcgcgtgc aggccctgga gaagatgggc
     3541 atcgcgtacg accagatcaa ggacaagtac ccgggcctga tcttcagcca gatcctgggc
     3601 tacggcgaga agggcccgct gaaggacaag ccgggcttcg actacaccgc ctacttcgca
     3661 cgcggcggcg tgtcgcagag cgtgatggag aagggcacct cgccggccaa caccgccgcg
     3721 ggcttcggcg accactacgc cggcctggcg ctggccgcgg gctcgctggc cgcgctgcac
     3781 aagaaggcgc agaccggcaa gggcgagcgc gtgaccgtga gcctgttcca caccgccatc
     3841 tacggcatgg gcaccatgat caccaccgcg cagtacggca acgagatgcc gctgtcgcgc
     3901 gagaacccga acagcccgct gatgaccacc tacaagtgca aggacggccg ctggattcag
     3961 ctggccctga tccagtacaa caagtggctg ggcaagttct gcaaggtgat caaccgcgag
     4021 tacatcctgg aggacgaccg ctacaacaac atcgactcga tggtgaacca cgtggaggac
     4081 ctggtgaaga tcgtgggcga ggcgatgctg gagaagaccc tggacgagtg gtcggccctg
     4141 ctggaggagg cggacctgcc gttcgagaag atccagagct gcgaggacct gctggacgac
     4201 gagcaggcct gggcgaacga cttcctgttc aagaagacct acgacagcgg caacaccggc
     4261 gtgctggtga acaccccggt gatgttccgc aacgagggca tcaaggagta caccccggcc
     4321 ccgaaggtcg gccagcacac cgtggaggtg ctgaagtcgc tgggctacga cgaggagaag
     4381 atcaacaact tcaaggacag caaggtggtg cgctacggcg gtggctgctg cccgggctgc
     4441 tgctaaggat ccaaactcga gtaaggatct agaattcaaa agatctttta agaaggagat
     4501 atacatatgt cgaacaagag caacgacgag ctgaagtacc aggccagcga gaacaccctg
     4561 ggcctgaacc cggtggtggg cctgcgcggc aaggacctgc tggccagcgc gcgcatggtg
     4621 ctgcgccagg ccatcaagca gccggtgcac tcggtgaagc acgtggcgca cttcggcctg
     4681 gagctgaaga acgtgctgct gggcaagtcg ggcctgcagc cgaccagcga cgaccgccgc
     4741 ttcgccgacc cggcgtggag ccagaacccg ctgtacaagc gctacctgca gacctacctg
     4801 gcctggcgca aggagctgca cgactggatc gacgagtcga acctggcccc gaaggacgtg
     4861 gcacgcggcc acttcgtgat caacctgatg accgacgcga tggccccgac caacaccgcc
     4921 gcgaacccgg ccgcggtgaa gcgcttcttc gagaccggcg gcaagtcgct gctggacggc
     4981 ctgagccacc tggccaagga cctggtgcac aacggcggca tgccgagcca ggtgaacatg
     5041 ggcgccttcg aagtgggcaa gtcgctgggc gtgaccgagg gcgcggtggt gttccgcaac
     5101 gacgtgctgg agctgatcca gtacaagccg accaccgagc aggtgtacga gcgcccgctg
     5161 ctggtggtgc cgccgcagat caacaagttc tacgtgttcg acctgtcgcc ggacaagagc
     5221 ctggcccgct tctgcctgcg caacaacgtg cagaccttca tcgtgagctg gcgcaacccg
     5281 accaaggagc agcgcgagtg gggcctgagc acctacatcg aggccctgaa ggaggcggtg
     5341 gacgtggtga ccgcgatcac cggcagcaag gacgtgaaca tgctgggcgc ctgctcgggc
     5401 ggcatcacct gcaccgcgct gctgggccac tacgccgcga tcggcgagaa caaggtgaac
     5461 gccctgaccc tgctggtgac cgtgctggac accaccctgg acagcgacgt ggcgctgttc
     5521 gtgaacgagc agaccctgga ggccgcgaag cgccactcgt accaggccgg cgtgctggag
     5581 ggccgcgaca tggccaaggt gttcgcgtgg atgcgcccga acgacctgat ctggaactac
     5641 tgggtgaaca actacctgct gggcaacgag ccgccggtgt tcgacatcct gttctggaac
     5701 aacgacacca cccgcctgcc ggccgcgttc cacggcgacc tggtggagct gttcaagaac
     5761 aacccgctga tccgcccgaa cgccctggag gtgtgcggca ccccgatcga cctgaagcag
     5821 gtgaccgccg acatcttctc gctggcgggc accaacgacc acatcacccc gtggaagtcg
     5881 tgctacaaga gcgcgcagct gttcggcggc aacgtggagt tcgtgctgtc gagcggcggc
     5941 cacatcaaga gcatcctgaa cccgccgggc aacccgaagt cgcgctacat gaccagcacc
     6001 gaggtggccg agaacgcgga cgagtggcag gccaacgcga ccaagcacac cgactcgtgg
     6061 tggctgcact ggcaggcctg gcaggcgcag cgctcgggcg agctgaagaa gagcccgacc
     6121 aagctgggct cgaaggccta cccggcgggc gaggccgcgc cgggcaccta cgtgcacgag
     6181 cgcggcggtg gctgctgccc gggctgctgc taaggatcca aactcgagta aggatctcca
     6241 ggcatcaaat aaaacgaaag gctcagtcga aagactgggc ctttcgtttt atctgttgtt
     6301 tgtcggtgaa cgctctctac tagagtcaca ctggctcacc ttcgggtggg cctttctgcg
     6361 tttatattaa gccagccccg acacccgcca acacccgctg acgcgccctg acgggcttgt
     6421 ctgctcccgg catccgctta cagacaagct gtgaccgtct ccgggagctg catgtgtcag
     6481 aggttagaaa aactcatcga gcatcaaatg aaactgcaat ttattcatat caggattatc
     6541 aataccatat ttttgaaaaa gccgtttctg taatgaagga gaaaactcac cgaggcagtt
     6601 ccataggatg gcaagatcct ggtatcggtc tgcgattccg actcgtccaa catcaataca
     6661 acctattaat ttcccctcgt caaaaataag gttatcaagt gagaaatcac catgagtgac
     6721 gactgaatcc ggtgagaatg gcaaaagctt atgcatttct ttccagactt gttcaacagg
     6781 ccagccatta cgctcgtcat caaaatcact cgcatcaacc aaaccgttat tcattcgtga
     6841 ttgcgcctga gcgagacgaa atacgcgatc gctgttaaaa ggacaattac aaacaggaat
     6901 cgaatgcaac cggcgcagga acactgccag cgcatcaaca atattttcac ctgaatcagg
     6961 atattcttct aatacctgga atgctgtttt cccggggatc gcagtggtga gtaaccatgc
     7021 atcatcagga gtacggataa aatgcttgat ggtcggaaga ggcataaatt ccgtcagcca
     7081 gtttagtctg accatctcat ctgtaacatc attggcaacg ctacctttgc catgtttcag
     7141 aaacaactct ggcgcatcgg gcttcccata caatcgatag attgtcgcac ctgattgccc
     7201 gacattatcg cgagcccatt tatacccata taaatcagca tccatgttgg aatttaatcg
     7261 cggcctcgag caagacgttt cccgttgaat atggctcata acaccccttg tattactgtt
     7321 tatgtaagca gacagtttta ttgttcatga tgatatattt ttatcttgtg caatgtaaca
     7381 tcagagattt tgagacacaa cgtggctttc cccccccccc ctgcaggtcc gacacgggga
     7441 tggatggcgt tcccgatcat ggtcctgctt gcttcgggag cgatactgag cgaagcaagt
     7501 gcgtcgagca gtgcccgctt gttcctgaaa tgccagtaaa gcgctggctg ctgaaccccc
     7561 agccggaact gaccccacaa ggccctagcg tttgcaatgc accaggtcat cattgaccca
     7621 ggcgtgttcc accaggccgc tgcctcgcaa ctcttcgcag gcttcgccga cctgctcgcg
     7681 ccacttcttc acgcgggtgg aatccgatcc gcacatgagg cggaaggttt ccagcttgag
     7741 cgggtacggc tcccggtgcg agctgaaata gtcgaacatc cgtcgggccg tcggcgacag
     7801 cttgcggtac ttctcccata tgaatttcgt gtagtggtcg ccagcaaaca gcacgacgat
     7861 ttcctcgtcg atcaggacct ggcaacggga cgttttcttg ccacggtcca ggacgcggaa
     7921 gcggtgcagc agcgacaccg attccaggtg cccaacgcgg tcggacgtga agcccatcgc
     7981 cgtcgcctgt aggcgcgaca ggcattcctc ggccttcgtg taataccggc cattgatcga
     8041 ccagcccagg tcctggcaaa gctcgtagaa cgtgaaggtg atcggctcgc cgataggggt
     8101 gcgcttcgcg tactccaaca cctgctgcca caccagttcg tcatcgtcgg cccgcagctc
     8161 gacgccggtg taggtgatct tcacgtcctt gttgacgtgg aaaatgacct tgttttgcag
     8221 cgcctcgcgc gggattttct tgttgcgcgt ggtgaacagg gcagagcggg ccgtgtcgtt
     8281 tggcatcgct cgcatcgtgt ccggccacgg cgcaatatcg aacaaggaaa gctgcatttc
     8341 cttgatctgc tgcttcgtgt gtttcagcaa cgcggcctgc ttggcctcgc tgacctgttt
     8401 tgccaggtcc tcgccggcgg tttttcgctt cttggtcgtc atagttcctc gcgtgtcgat
     8461 ggtcatcgac ttcgccaaac ctgccgcctc ctgttcgaga cgacgcgaac gctccacggc
     8521 ggccgatggc gcgggcaggg cagggggagc cagttgcacg ctgtcgcgct cgatcttggc
     8581 cgtagcttgc tggaccatcg agccgacgga ctggaaggtt tcgcggggcg cacgcatgac
     8641 ggtgcggctt gcgatggttt cggcatcctc ggcggaaaac cccgcgtcga tcagttcttg
     8701 cctgtatgcc ttccggtcaa acgtccgatt cattcaccct ccttgcggga ttgccccgac
     8761 tcacgccggg gcaatgtgcc cttattcctg atttgacccg cctggtgcct tggtgtccag
     8821 ataatccacc ttatcggcaa tgaagtcggt cccgtagacc gtctggccgt ccttctcgta
     8881 cttggtattc cgaatcttgc cctgcacgaa taccagctcc gcgaagtcgc tcttcttgat
     8941 ggagcgcatg gggacgtgct tggcaatcac gcgcaccccc cggccgtttt agcggctaaa
     9001 aaagtcatgg ctctgccctc gggcggacca cgcccatcat gaccttgcca agctcgtcct
     9061 gcttctcttc gatcttcgcc agcagggcga ggatcgtggc atcaccgaac cgcgccgtgc
     9121 gcgggtcgtc ggtgagccag agtttcagca ggccgcccag gcggcccagg tcgccattga
     9181 tgcgggccag ctcgcggacg tgctcatagt ccacgacgcc cgtgattttg tagccctggc
     9241 cgacggccag caggtaggcc tacaggctca tgccggccgc cgccgccttt tcctcaatcg
     9301 ctcttcgttc gtctggaagg cagtacacct tgataggtgg gctgcccttc ctggttggct
     9361 tggtttcatc agccatccgc ttgccctcat ctgttacgcc ggcggtagcc ggccagcctc
     9421 gcagagcagg attcccgttg agcaccgcca ggtgcgaata agggacagtg aagaaggaac
     9481 acccgctcgc gggtgggcct acttcaccta tcctgcccgg ctgacgccgt tggatacacc
     9541 aaggaaagtc tacacgaacc ctttggcaaa atcctgtata tcgtgcgaaa aaggatggat
     9601 ataccgaaaa aatcgctata atgaccccga agcagggtta tgcagcggaa aagatccgtc
//
