# Supplementary material for: Novel Aromatic Polyhydroxyalkanoates from Engineered Cupriavidus necator H16: Expanding Bio-Polyester Synthesis from Renewable Feedstocks
Source: bioRxiv preprint, doi:10.1101/2021.12.12.472320, version 3 (2025-04-08)
Supplement: Supplementary Information 2 [file 472320_file14.zip › pCM66TpBAD-pct540-phaC1437.gb]

LOCUS       Exported               10035 bp ds-DNA     circular SYN 11-SEP-2020
DEFINITION  broad-host-range plasmid vector based on pCM66T (AddGene plasmid #74738) for inducible expression of a CoA transferase and a PHA synthase
ACCESSION   .
VERSION     .
KEYWORDS    .
SOURCE      synthetic DNA construct
  ORGANISM  synthetic DNA construct
REFERENCE   1  (bases 1 to 10035)
  AUTHORS   Nils JH Averesch
  TITLE     .
  JOURNAL   .
FEATURES             Location/Qualifiers
     source          1..10035
                     /organism="synthetic DNA construct"
                     /lab_host="Cupriavidus necator"
                     /mol_type="other DNA"
     source          4882..6558
                     /organism="synthetic DNA construct"
                     /mol_type="other DNA"
     rep_origin      11..642
                     /label=incP origin of replication
                     /label=oriV
     rep_origin      1105..1693
                     /direction=RIGHT
                     /label=ori
                     /note="high-copy-number ColE1/pMB1/pBR322/pUC origin of 
                     replication"
     CDS             complement(1981..2859)
                     /codon_start=1
                     /gene="araC"
                     /product="L-arabinose regulatory protein"
                     /label=araC
                     /translation="MAEAQNDPLLPGYSFNAHLVAGLTPIEANGYLDFFIDRPLGMKGY
                     ILNLTIRGQGVVKNQGREFVCRPGDILLFPPGEIHHYGRHPEAREWYHQWVYFRPRAYW
                     HEWLNWPSIFANTGFFRPDEAHQPHFSDLFGQIINAGQGEGRYSELLAINLLEQLLLRR
                     MEAINESLHPPMDNRVREACQYISDHLADSNFDIASVAQHVCLSPSRLSHLFRQQLGIS
                     VLSWREDQRISQAKLLLSTTRMPIATVGRNVGFDDQLYFSRVFKKCTGASPSEFRAGCE
                     EKVNDVAVKLS"
     promoter        2886..3170
                     /gene="araBAD"
                     /label=araBAD promoter
                     /note="promoter of the L-arabinose operon of E. coli; the 
                     araC regulatory gene is transcribed in the opposite 
                     direction (Guzman et al., 1995)"
     misc_feature    3171..3185
                     /label=pBAD flanking-region
     RBS             3200..3219
     CDS             3220..4791
                     /codon_start=1
                     /product="Mutated (V193A) propionate CoA-transferase from 
                     Clostridium propionicum, codon-optimized for Cupriavidus 
                     necator H16."
                     /label=pct540
                     /translation="MRKVPIITADEAAKLIKDGDTVTTSGFVGNAIPEALDRAVEKRFL
                     ETGEPKNITYVYCGSQGNRDGRGAEHFAHEGLLKRYIAGHWATVPALGKMAMENKMEAY
                     NVSQGALCHLFRDIASHKPGVFTKVGIGTFIDPRNGGGKVNDITKEDIVELVEIKGQEY
                     LFYPAFPIHVALIRGTYADESGNITFEKEAAPLEGTSVCQAVKNSGGIVVVQVERVVKA
                     GTLDPRHVKVPGIYVDYVVVADPEDHQQSLDCEYDPALSGEHRRPEVVGEPLPLSAKKV
                     IGRRGAIELEKDVAVNLGVGAPEYVASVADEEGIVDFMTLTAESGAIGGVPAGGVRFGA
                     SYNADALIDQGYQFDYYDGGGLDLCYLGLAECDEKGNINVSRFGPRIAGCGGFINITQN
                     TPKVFFCGTFTAGGLKVKIEDGKVIIVQEGKQKKFLKAVEQITFNGDVALANKQQVTYI
                     TERCVFLLKEDGLHLSEIAPGIDLQTQILDVMDFAPIIDRDANGQIKLMDAALFAEGLM
                     GLKEMKS"
     CDS             4801..4818
                     /codon_start=1
                     /product="tetracysteine peptide that binds biarsenical 
                     labeling reagents"
                     /label=tetracysteine tag
                     /translation="CCPGCC"
     RBS             4862..4881
     gene            4882..6558
                     /product="Mutated (E130D, S325T, S477F, Q481K) PHA synthase
                     1 from Pseudomonas sp. MBEL 6-19, codon optimized for 
                     Cupriavidus necator H16."
                     /label=phaC1437
     CDS             6568..6585
                     /codon_start=1
                     /product="tetracysteine peptide that binds biarsenical 
                     labeling reagents"
                     /label=tetracysteine tag
                     /translation="CCPGCC"
     terminator      6613..6741
                     /label=dbl term
     terminator      6621..6692
                     /label=rrnB T1 terminator
                     /note="transcription terminator T1 from the E. coli rrnB 
                     gene"
     terminator      6708..6735
                     /label=T7Te terminator
                     /note="phage T7 early transcription terminator"
     CDS             complement(6859..7674)
                     /codon_start=1
                     /gene="aph(3')-Ia"
                     /product="aminoglycoside phosphotransferase"
                     /label=aph
                     /label=KanR
                     /note="confers resistance to kanamycin in bacteria or G418 
                     (Geneticin(R)) in eukaryotes"
                     /translation="MSHIQRETSCSRPRLNSNMDADLYGYKWARDNVGQSGATIYRLYG
                     KPDAPELFLKHGKGSVANDVTDEMVRLNWLTEFMPLPTIKHFIRTPDDAWLLTTAIPGK
                     TAFQVLEEYPDSGENIVDALAVFLRRLHSIPVCNCPFNSDRVFRLAQAQSRMNNGLVDA
                     SDFDDERNGWPVEQVWKEMHKLLPFSPDSVVTHGDFSLDNLIFDEGKLIGCIDVGRVGI
                     ADRYQDLAILWNCLGEFSPSLQKRLFQKYGIDNPDMNKLQFHLMLDEFF"
     CDS             complement(7960..9108)
                     /codon_start=1
                     /product="trans-acting replication protein that binds to 
                     and activates oriV"
                     /label=trfA
                     /translation="MNRTFDRKAYRQELIDAGFSAEDAETIASRTVMRAPRETFQSVGS
                     MVQQATAKIERDSVQLAPPALPAPSAAVERSRRLEQEAAGLAKSMTIDTRGTMTTKKRK
                     TAGEDLAKQVSEAKQAALLKHTKQQIKEMQLSLFDIAPWPDTMRAMPNDTARSALFTTR
                     NKKIPREALQNKVIFHVNKDVKITYTGVELRADDDELVWQQVLEYAKRTPIGEPITFTF
                     YELCQDLGWSINGRYYTKAEECLSRLQATAMGFTSDRVGHLESVSLLHRFRVLDRGKKT
                     SRCQVLIDEEIVVLFAGDHYTKFIWEKYRKLSPTARRMFDYFSSHREPYPLKLETFRLM
                     CGSDSTRVKKWREQVGEACEELRGSGLVEHAWVNDDLVHCKR"
     CDS             complement(9380..9751)
                     /codon_start=1
                     /gene="traJ"
                     /product="oriT-recognizing protein"
                     /label=traJ
                     /translation="MADETKPTRKGSPPIKVYCLPDERRAIEEKAAAAGMSL*AYLLAV
                     GQGYKITGVVDYEHVRELARINGDLGRLGGLLKLWLTDDPRTARFGDATILALLAKIEE
                     KQDELGKVMMGVVRPRAEP"
     oriT            9784..9893
                     /label=incP origin of transfer
ORIGIN
        1 gaccctttcc gacgctcacc gggctggttg ccctcgccgc tgggctggcg gccgtctatg
       61 gccctgcaaa cgcgccagaa acgccgtcga agccgtgtgc gagacaccgc ggccgccggc
      121 gttgtggata cctcgcggaa aacttggccc tcactgacag atgaggggcg gacgttgaca
      181 cttgaggggc cgactcaccc ggcgcggcgt tgacagatga ggggcaggct cgatttcggc
      241 cggcgacgtg gagctggcca gcctcgcaaa tcggcgaaaa cgcctgattt tacgcgagtt
      301 tcccacagat gatgtggaca agcctgggga taagtgccct gcggtattga cacttgaggg
      361 gcgcgactac tgacagatga ggggcgcgat ccttgacact tgaggggcag agtgctgaca
      421 gatgaggggc gcacctattg acatttgagg ggctgtccac aggcagaaaa tccagcattt
      481 gcaagggttt ccgcccgttt ttcggccacc gctaacctgt cttttaacct gcttttaaac
      541 caatatttat aaaccttgtt tttaaccagg gctgcgccct gtgcgcgtga ccgcgcacgc
      601 cgaagggggg tgccccccct tctcgaaccc tcccggcccg ctaacgcggg cctcccatcc
      661 ccccaggggc tgcgcccctc ggccgcgaac ggcctcaccc caaaaatggc agccaagctg
      721 accacttctg cgctcggccc ttccggctgg ctggtttatt gctgataaat ctggagccgg
      781 tgagcgtggg tctcgcggta tcattgcagc actggggcca gatggtaagc cctcccgtat
      841 cgtagttatc tacacgacgg ggagtcaggc aactatggat gaacgaaata gacagatcgc
      901 tgagataggt gcctcactga ttaagcattg gtaactgtca gaccaagttt actcatatat
      961 actttagatt gatttaaaac ttcattttta atttaaaagg atctaggtga agatcctttt
     1021 tgataatctc atgaccaaaa tcccttaacg tgagttttcg ttccactgag cgtcagaccc
     1081 cgtagaaaag atcaaaggat cttcttgaga tccttttttt ctgcgcgtaa tctgctgctt
     1141 gcaaacaaaa aaaccaccgc taccagcggt ggtttgtttg ccggatcaag agctaccaac
     1201 tctttttccg aaggtaactg gcttcagcag agcgcagata ccaaatactg ttcttctagt
     1261 gtagccgtag ttaggccacc acttcaagaa ctctgtagca ccgcctacat acctcgctct
     1321 gctaatcctg ttaccagtgg ctgctgccag tggcgataag tcgtgtctta ccgggttgga
     1381 ctcaagacga tagttaccgg ataaggcgca gcggtcgggc tgaacggggg gttcgtgcac
     1441 acagcccagc ttggagcgaa cgacctacac cgaactgaga tacctacagc gtgagctatg
     1501 agaaagcgcc acgcttcccg aagggagaaa ggcggacagg tatccggtaa gcggcagggt
     1561 cggaacagga gagcgcacga gggagcttcc agggggaaac gcctggtatc tttatagtcc
     1621 tgtcgggttt cgccacctct gacttgagcg tcgatttttg tgatgctcgt caggggggcg
     1681 gagcctatgg aaaaacgcca gcaacgcggc ctttttacgg ttcctggcct tttgctggcc
     1741 ttttgctcac atgttctttc ctgcgttatc ccctgattct gtggataacc gtattaccgc
     1801 ctttgagtga gctgataccg ctcgccgcag ccgaacgacc gagcgcagcg agtcagtgag
     1861 cgaggaagcg gaagagcgcc caatacgcaa accgcctctc cccgcgcgtt ggccgattca
     1921 ttaatgcagc tggcacgaca ggtttcccga ctggaaagcg ggcagtgagc gcaacgcaat
     1981 ttatgacaac ttgacggcta catcattcac tttttcttca caaccggcac ggaactcgct
     2041 cgggctggcc ccggtgcatt ttttaaatac ccgcgagaaa tagagttgat cgtcaaaacc
     2101 aacattgcga ccgacggtgg cgataggcat ccgggtggtg ctcaaaagca gcttcgcctg
     2161 gctgatacgt tggtcctcgc gccagcttaa gacgctaatc cctaactgct ggcggaaaag
     2221 atgtgacaga cgcgacggcg acaagcaaac atgctgtgcg acgctggcga tatcaaaatt
     2281 gctgtctgcc aggtgatcgc tgatgtactg acaagcctcg cgtacccgat tatccatcgg
     2341 tggatggagc gactcgttaa tcgcttccat gcgccgcagt aacaattgct caagcagatt
     2401 tatcgccagc agctccgaat agcgcccttc cccttgcccg gcgttaatga tttgcccaaa
     2461 caggtcgctg aaatgcggct ggtgcgcttc atccgggcga aagaaccccg tattggcaaa
     2521 tattgacggc cagttaagcc attcatgcca gtaggcgcgc ggacgaaagt aaacccactg
     2581 gtgataccat tcgcgagcct ccggatgacg accgtagtga tgaatctctc ctggcgggaa
     2641 cagcaaaata tcacccggtc ggcaaacaaa ttctcgtccc tgatttttca ccaccccctg
     2701 accgcgaatg gtgagattga gaatataacc tttcattccc agcggtcggt cgataaaaaa
     2761 atcgagataa ccgttggcct caatcggcgt taaacccgcc accagatggg cattaaacga
     2821 gtatcccggc agcaggggat cattttgcgc ttcagccata cttttcatac tcccgccatt
     2881 cagagaagaa accaattgtc catattgcat cagacattgc cgtcactgcg tcttttactg
     2941 gctcttctcg ctaaccaaac cggtaacccc gcttattaaa agcattctgt aacaaagcgg
     3001 gaccaaagcc atgacaaaaa cgcgtaacaa aagtgtctat aatcacggca gaaaagtcca
     3061 cattgattat ttgcacggcg tcacactttg ctatgccata gcatttttat ccataagatt
     3121 agcggattct acctgacgct ttttatcgca actctctact gtttctccat acccgttttt
     3181 ttgggaattc aaaagatctt ttaagaagga gatatacata tgcgcaaggt gccgatcatc
     3241 accgccgacg aggccgcgaa gctgatcaag gacggcgaca ccgtgaccac ctcgggcttc
     3301 gtgggcaacg ccatcccgga ggcgctggac cgcgccgtgg agaagcgctt cctggagacc
     3361 ggcgagccga agaacatcac ctacgtgtac tgcggcagcc agggcaaccg cgacggccgc
     3421 ggcgcggagc acttcgccca cgagggcctg ctgaagcgct acatcgcggg ccactgggcc
     3481 accgtgccgg cgctgggcaa gatggcgatg gagaacaaga tggaggcgta caacgtgtcg
     3541 cagggcgccc tgtgccacct gttccgcgac atcgccagcc acaagccggg cgtgttcacc
     3601 aaggtcggca tcggcacctt catcgacccg cgcaacggcg gcggcaaggt gaacgacatc
     3661 accaaggagg acatcgtgga gctggtggag atcaagggcc aggagtacct gttctacccg
     3721 gccttcccga tccacgtggc gctgatccgc ggcacctacg ccgacgagtc gggcaacatc
     3781 accttcgaga aggaggccgc gccgctggag ggcacctcgg tgtgccaggc ggtgaagaac
     3841 agcggcggca tcgtggtggt gcaggtggag cgcgtggtga aggccggcac cctggacccg
     3901 cgccacgtga aggtgccggg catctacgtg gactacgtgg tggtggcgga cccggaggac
     3961 caccagcagt cgctggactg cgagtacgac ccggccctga gcggcgagca ccgtcgcccg
     4021 gaggtggtgg gcgagccgct gccgctgtcg gcgaagaagg tgatcggccg tcgcggcgcc
     4081 atcgagctgg agaaggacgt ggcggtgaac ctgggcgtgg gcgcaccgga gtacgtggcc
     4141 agcgtggcgg acgaggaggg catcgtggac ttcatgaccc tgaccgccga gtcgggcgcg
     4201 atcggcggcg tgccggcggg cggcgtgcgc ttcggcgcca gctacaacgc cgacgcgctg
     4261 atcgaccagg gctaccagtt cgactactac gacggcggcg gcctggacct gtgctacctg
     4321 ggcctggcgg agtgcgacga gaagggcaac atcaacgtga gccgcttcgg cccgcgcatc
     4381 gccggctgcg gcggcttcat caacatcacc cagaacaccc cgaaggtgtt cttctgcggc
     4441 accttcaccg cgggcggcct gaaggtgaag atcgaggacg gcaaggtgat catcgtgcag
     4501 gagggcaagc agaagaagtt cctgaaggcc gtggagcaga tcaccttcaa cggcgacgtg
     4561 gccctggcga acaagcagca ggtgacctac atcaccgagc gctgcgtgtt cctgctgaag
     4621 gaggacggcc tgcacctgtc ggagatcgcg ccgggcatcg acctgcagac ccagatcctg
     4681 gacgtgatgg acttcgcgcc gatcatcgac cgcgacgcca acggccagat caagctgatg
     4741 gacgccgcgc tgttcgccga gggcctgatg ggcctgaagg agatgaagag cggcggtggc
     4801 tgctgcccgg gctgctgcta aggatccaaa ctcgagtaag gatctagaat tcaaaagatc
     4861 ttttaagaag gagatataca tatgtcgaac aagagcaacg acgagctgaa gtaccaggcc
     4921 agcgagaaca ccctgggcct gaacccggtg gtgggcctgc gcggcaagga cctgctggcc
     4981 agcgcgcgca tggtgctgcg ccaggccatc aagcagccgg tgcactcggt gaagcacgtg
     5041 gcgcacttcg gcctggagct gaagaacgtg ctgctgggca agtcgggcct gcagccgacc
     5101 agcgacgacc gccgcttcgc cgacccggcg tggagccaga acccgctgta caagcgctac
     5161 ctgcagacct acctggcctg gcgcaaggag ctgcacgact ggatcgacga gtcgaacctg
     5221 gccccgaagg acgtggcacg cggccacttc gtgatcaacc tgatgaccga cgcgatggcc
     5281 ccgaccaaca ccgccgcgaa cccggccgcg gtgaagcgct tcttcgagac cggcggcaag
     5341 tcgctgctgg acggcctgag ccacctggcc aaggacctgg tgcacaacgg cggcatgccg
     5401 agccaggtga acatgggcgc cttcgaagtg ggcaagtcgc tgggcgtgac cgagggcgcg
     5461 gtggtgttcc gcaacgacgt gctggagctg atccagtaca agccgaccac cgagcaggtg
     5521 tacgagcgcc cgctgctggt ggtgccgccg cagatcaaca agttctacgt gttcgacctg
     5581 tcgccggaca agagcctggc ccgcttctgc ctgcgcaaca acgtgcagac cttcatcgtg
     5641 agctggcgca acccgaccaa ggagcagcgc gagtggggcc tgagcaccta catcgaggcc
     5701 ctgaaggagg cggtggacgt ggtgaccgcg atcaccggca gcaaggacgt gaacatgctg
     5761 ggcgcctgct cgggcggcat cacctgcacc gcgctgctgg gccactacgc cgcgatcggc
     5821 gagaacaagg tgaacgccct gaccctgctg gtgaccgtgc tggacaccac cctggacagc
     5881 gacgtggcgc tgttcgtgaa cgagcagacc ctggaggccg cgaagcgcca ctcgtaccag
     5941 gccggcgtgc tggagggccg cgacatggcc aaggtgttcg cgtggatgcg cccgaacgac
     6001 ctgatctgga actactgggt gaacaactac ctgctgggca acgagccgcc ggtgttcgac
     6061 atcctgttct ggaacaacga caccacccgc ctgccggccg cgttccacgg cgacctggtg
     6121 gagctgttca agaacaaccc gctgatccgc ccgaacgccc tggaggtgtg cggcaccccg
     6181 atcgacctga agcaggtgac cgccgacatc ttctcgctgg cgggcaccaa cgaccacatc
     6241 accccgtgga agtcgtgcta caagagcgcg cagctgttcg gcggcaacgt ggagttcgtg
     6301 ctgtcgagcg gcggccacat caagagcatc ctgaacccgc cgggcaaccc gaagtcgcgc
     6361 tacatgacca gcaccgaggt ggccgagaac gcggacgagt ggcaggccaa cgcgaccaag
     6421 cacaccgact cgtggtggct gcactggcag gcctggcagg cgcagcgctc gggcgagctg
     6481 aagaagagcc cgaccaagct gggctcgaag gcctacccgg cgggcgaggc cgcgccgggc
     6541 acctacgtgc acgagcgcgg cggtggctgc tgcccgggct gctgctaagg atccaaactc
     6601 gagtaaggat ctccaggcat caaataaaac gaaaggctca gtcgaaagac tgggcctttc
     6661 gttttatctg ttgtttgtcg gtgaacgctc tctactagag tcacactggc tcaccttcgg
     6721 gtgggccttt ctgcgtttat attaagccag ccccgacacc cgccaacacc cgctgacgcg
     6781 ccctgacggg cttgtctgct cccggcatcc gcttacagac aagctgtgac cgtctccggg
     6841 agctgcatgt gtcagaggtt agaaaaactc atcgagcatc aaatgaaact gcaatttatt
     6901 catatcagga ttatcaatac catatttttg aaaaagccgt ttctgtaatg aaggagaaaa
     6961 ctcaccgagg cagttccata ggatggcaag atcctggtat cggtctgcga ttccgactcg
     7021 tccaacatca atacaaccta ttaatttccc ctcgtcaaaa ataaggttat caagtgagaa
     7081 atcaccatga gtgacgactg aatccggtga gaatggcaaa agcttatgca tttctttcca
     7141 gacttgttca acaggccagc cattacgctc gtcatcaaaa tcactcgcat caaccaaacc
     7201 gttattcatt cgtgattgcg cctgagcgag acgaaatacg cgatcgctgt taaaaggaca
     7261 attacaaaca ggaatcgaat gcaaccggcg caggaacact gccagcgcat caacaatatt
     7321 ttcacctgaa tcaggatatt cttctaatac ctggaatgct gttttcccgg ggatcgcagt
     7381 ggtgagtaac catgcatcat caggagtacg gataaaatgc ttgatggtcg gaagaggcat
     7441 aaattccgtc agccagttta gtctgaccat ctcatctgta acatcattgg caacgctacc
     7501 tttgccatgt ttcagaaaca actctggcgc atcgggcttc ccatacaatc gatagattgt
     7561 cgcacctgat tgcccgacat tatcgcgagc ccatttatac ccatataaat cagcatccat
     7621 gttggaattt aatcgcggcc tcgagcaaga cgtttcccgt tgaatatggc tcataacacc
     7681 ccttgtatta ctgtttatgt aagcagacag ttttattgtt catgatgata tatttttatc
     7741 ttgtgcaatg taacatcaga gattttgaga cacaacgtgg ctttcccccc cccccctgca
     7801 ggtccgacac ggggatggat ggcgttcccg atcatggtcc tgcttgcttc gggagcgata
     7861 ctgagcgaag caagtgcgtc gagcagtgcc cgcttgttcc tgaaatgcca gtaaagcgct
     7921 ggctgctgaa cccccagccg gaactgaccc cacaaggccc tagcgtttgc aatgcaccag
     7981 gtcatcattg acccaggcgt gttccaccag gccgctgcct cgcaactctt cgcaggcttc
     8041 gccgacctgc tcgcgccact tcttcacgcg ggtggaatcc gatccgcaca tgaggcggaa
     8101 ggtttccagc ttgagcgggt acggctcccg gtgcgagctg aaatagtcga acatccgtcg
     8161 ggccgtcggc gacagcttgc ggtacttctc ccatatgaat ttcgtgtagt ggtcgccagc
     8221 aaacagcacg acgatttcct cgtcgatcag gacctggcaa cgggacgttt tcttgccacg
     8281 gtccaggacg cggaagcggt gcagcagcga caccgattcc aggtgcccaa cgcggtcgga
     8341 cgtgaagccc atcgccgtcg cctgtaggcg cgacaggcat tcctcggcct tcgtgtaata
     8401 ccggccattg atcgaccagc ccaggtcctg gcaaagctcg tagaacgtga aggtgatcgg
     8461 ctcgccgata ggggtgcgct tcgcgtactc caacacctgc tgccacacca gttcgtcatc
     8521 gtcggcccgc agctcgacgc cggtgtaggt gatcttcacg tccttgttga cgtggaaaat
     8581 gaccttgttt tgcagcgcct cgcgcgggat tttcttgttg cgcgtggtga acagggcaga
     8641 gcgggccgtg tcgtttggca tcgctcgcat cgtgtccggc cacggcgcaa tatcgaacaa
     8701 ggaaagctgc atttccttga tctgctgctt cgtgtgtttc agcaacgcgg cctgcttggc
     8761 ctcgctgacc tgttttgcca ggtcctcgcc ggcggttttt cgcttcttgg tcgtcatagt
     8821 tcctcgcgtg tcgatggtca tcgacttcgc caaacctgcc gcctcctgtt cgagacgacg
     8881 cgaacgctcc acggcggccg atggcgcggg cagggcaggg ggagccagtt gcacgctgtc
     8941 gcgctcgatc ttggccgtag cttgctggac catcgagccg acggactgga aggtttcgcg
     9001 gggcgcacgc atgacggtgc ggcttgcgat ggtttcggca tcctcggcgg aaaaccccgc
     9061 gtcgatcagt tcttgcctgt atgccttccg gtcaaacgtc cgattcattc accctccttg
     9121 cgggattgcc ccgactcacg ccggggcaat gtgcccttat tcctgatttg acccgcctgg
     9181 tgccttggtg tccagataat ccaccttatc ggcaatgaag tcggtcccgt agaccgtctg
     9241 gccgtccttc tcgtacttgg tattccgaat cttgccctgc acgaatacca gctccgcgaa
     9301 gtcgctcttc ttgatggagc gcatggggac gtgcttggca atcacgcgca ccccccggcc
     9361 gttttagcgg ctaaaaaagt catggctctg ccctcgggcg gaccacgccc atcatgacct
     9421 tgccaagctc gtcctgcttc tcttcgatct tcgccagcag ggcgaggatc gtggcatcac
     9481 cgaaccgcgc cgtgcgcggg tcgtcggtga gccagagttt cagcaggccg cccaggcggc
     9541 ccaggtcgcc attgatgcgg gccagctcgc ggacgtgctc atagtccacg acgcccgtga
     9601 ttttgtagcc ctggccgacg gccagcaggt aggcctacag gctcatgccg gccgccgccg
     9661 ccttttcctc aatcgctctt cgttcgtctg gaaggcagta caccttgata ggtgggctgc
     9721 ccttcctggt tggcttggtt tcatcagcca tccgcttgcc ctcatctgtt acgccggcgg
     9781 tagccggcca gcctcgcaga gcaggattcc cgttgagcac cgccaggtgc gaataaggga
     9841 cagtgaagaa ggaacacccg ctcgcgggtg ggcctacttc acctatcctg cccggctgac
     9901 gccgttggat acaccaagga aagtctacac gaaccctttg gcaaaatcct gtatatcgtg
     9961 cgaaaaagga tggatatacc gaaaaaatcg ctataatgac cccgaagcag ggttatgcag
    10021 cggaaaagat ccgtc
//
